Addgene plasmid #176432: pVRC8400-SARS-CoV-2-NTD-T95I-D253G-AVI
Purpose: Expresses SARS-CoV-2 NTD domain containing T95I-D253G mutations with single chain Fc, HRV3C protease cleavage site, and AVI tag
Depositing lab: Peter Kwong. Depositing organization: National Institute of Allergy and Infectious Diseases (NIAID). Publication: Molecular probes of spike ectodomain and its subdomains for SARS-CoV-2 variants, Alpha through Omicron. Teng IT, Nazzari AF, Choe M, Liu T, Oliveira de Souza M, Petrova Y, Tsybovsky Y, Wang S, Zhang B, Artamonov M, Madan B, Huang A, Lopez Acevedo SN, Pan X, Ruckwardt TJ, DeKosky BJ, Mascola JR, Misasi J, Sullivan NJ, Zhou T, Kwong PD. PLoS One. 2022 May 24;17(5):e0268767. doi: 10.1371/journal.pone.0268767. eCollection 2022. PubMed 35609088.
Backbone
  Vector backbone: pVRC8400
  Vector type: Mammalian Expression
Growth in bacteria
  Bacterial resistance: Kanamycin, 50 μg/mL
  Growth temperature: 37°C
  Growth strain: DH5alpha
  Copy number: Unknown
Gene/Insert
  Gene/Insert name: SARS-CoV-2-NTD-T95I-D253G
  Mutation: T95I, D253G
  Entrez Gene: S (a.k.a. GU280_gp02, spike glycoprotein)
  Tag / fusion protein: scFc (N terminal on insert); HRV3C (N terminal on insert); AVI (C terminal on insert)
Terms and licenses: Academic/Nonprofit Terms; Industry Terms: Not Available to Industry
How to cite: pVRC8400-SARS-CoV-2-NTD-T95I-D253G-AVI was a gift from Peter Kwong (Addgene plasmid # 176432 ; http://n2t.net/addgene:176432 ; RRID:Addgene_176432)
