[The description below was written by a language model from this plasmid's Addgene catalogue record and pLannotate feature annotations shown in this document.]
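Description:
pVRC8400-SARS-CoV-2-NTD-T95I-D253G-AVI is a 6,843 nt mammalian expression plasmid built on the pVRC8400 backbone and designed to produce a secreted, tagged form of the SARS-CoV-2 spike N-terminal domain (NTD) carrying the T95I and D253G substitutions. In bacteria it is maintained through a high-copy ColE1/pUC-type origin and selected with kanamycin via an aph(3')-Ia aminoglycoside phosphotransferase gene. The annotation also picks up short remnants of bla, rop, a Tn903 transposition gene and the pBR322 bom region, which appear to be non-functional backbone fragments.

The expression cassette is driven by the human CMV immediate-early enhancer and promoter, followed by a truncated HTLV-1 LTR fragment and a modified CMV intron A fragment, an arrangement generally used to boost transcript processing and expression in mammalian cells, and it ends with the bovine growth hormone polyadenylation signal. The open reading frame begins with a short mouse immunoglobulin heavy-chain variable-region fragment, most likely serving as a secretion leader, followed by human IgG1 constant-region sequence corresponding to the single-chain Fc (scFc) listed in the record. According to the catalogue entry, an HRV3C protease site separates the scFc from the spike NTD fragment, and an AVI tag sits at the C terminus; neither of these two short elements is annotated in the feature table. This layout allows Fc-based capture of the secreted fusion, release of the NTD by HRV3C cleavage, and site-specific biotinylation at the AVI tag. The associated publication title indicates that the construct is one of a set of molecular probes of the spike ectodomain and its subdomains for SARS-CoV-2 variants.
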