Features (pLannotate 1.2.2; 15 found; start..end, strand, type, name):
    137..235     +  misc_feature   bom (fragment): basis of mobility region from pBR322
    321..700     +  enhancer       CMV enhancer: human cytomegalovirus immediate early enhancer
    701..904     +  promoter       CMV promoter: human cytomegalovirus (CMV) immediate early promoter
    993..1220    +  LTR            5' LTR (truncated) (fragment): truncated 5' long terminal repeat (LTR) from human T-cell leukemia virus (HTLV) type 1
   1224..1334    +  intron         CMV intron (fragment): modified intron A from human cytomegalovirus
   1385..1453    +  CDS            Ighv1-61 (fragment): HVM05_MOUSE - Also known as Igh-VJ558. Experimental evidence at protein level: Swiss-Prot protein existence level 1. From Mus musculus (Mouse).
   1787..2803    +  CDS            IGHG1: IGHG1_HUMAN - Experimental evidence at protein level: Swiss-Prot protein existence level 1. Constant region of immunoglobulin heavy chains. Immunoglobulins, also known as antibodies, are membrane-bound or secreted glycoproteins produced by B lymphocytes. In the recognition phase of humoral immunity, the membrane-bound immunoglobulins serve as receptors which, upon binding of a specific antigen, trigger the clonal expansion and differentiation of B lymphocytes into immunoglobulins- secreting plasma cells. Secreted immunoglobulins mediate the effector phase of humoral immunity, which results in
   2858..3733    +  CDS            S (fragment): SPIKE_SARS2 - Experimental evidence at protein level: Swiss-Prot protein existence level 1. [Spike glycoprotein]: May down-regulate host tetherin (BST2) by lysosomal degradation, thereby counteracting its antiviral activity. From Severe acute respiratory syndrome coronavirus 2 (2019-nCoV) (SARS-CoV-2).
   3831..4055    +  polyA_signal   bGH poly(A) signal: bovine growth hormone polyadenylation signal
   4593..5181    -  rep_origin     ori: high-copy-number ColE1/pMB1/pBR322/pUC origin of replication
   5353..5424    -  CDS            bla(M) (fragment): β-lactamase lacking the signal sequence; bla(M); allows cytosolic expression of β-lactamase
   5436..5582    -  CDS            TRA2_ECOLX (fragment): Protein predicted: Swiss-Prot protein existence level 4. Required for transposition of transposon Tn903. From Escherichia coli.
   5723..6538    -  CDS            KanR: aminoglycoside phosphotransferase; aph(3')-Ia; confers resistance to kanamycin in bacteria or G418 (Geneticin®) in eukaryotes
   6661..6748    -  promoter       AmpR promoter (fragment): bla
   6843..35      +  CDS            rop (fragment) (across the origin): Rop protein, which maintains plasmids at low copy number; rop
>Addgene plasmid #176432 | pVRC8400-SARS-CoV-2-NTD-T95I-D253G-AVI | addgene full sequence | sequence record 347184 | Addgene NGS Result
TCGCGCGTTTCGGTGATGACGGTGAAAACCTCTGACACATGCAGCTCCCGGAGACGGTCACAGCTTGTCT
GTAAGCGGATGCCGGGAGCAGACAAGCCCGTCAGGGCGCGTCAGCGGGTGTTGGCGGGTGTCGGGGCTGG
CTTAACTATGCGGCATCAGAGCAGATTGTACTGAGAGTGCACCATATGCGGTGTGAAATACCGCACAGAT
GCGTAAGGAGAAAATACCGCATCAGATTGGCTATTGGCCATTGCATACGTTGTATCCATATCATAATATG
TACATTTATATTGGCTCATGTCCAACATTACCGCCATGTTGACATTGATTATTGACTAGTTATTAATAGT
AATCAATTACGGGGTCATTAGTTCATAGCCCATATATGGAGTTCCGCGTTACATAACTTACGGTAAATGG
CCCGCCTGGCTGACCGCCCAACGACCCCCGCCCATTGACGTCAATAATGACGTATGTTCCCATAGTAACG
CCAATAGGGACTTTCCATTGACGTCAATGGGTGGAGTATTTACGGTAAACTGCCCACTTGGCAGTACATC
AAGTGTATCATATGCCAAGTACGCCCCCTATTGACGTCAATGACGGTAAATGGCCCGCCTGGCATTATGC
CCAGTACATGACCTTATGGGACTTTCCTACTTGGCAGTACATCTACGTATTAGTCATCGCTATTACCATG
GTGATGCGGTTTTGGCAGTACATCAATGGGCGTGGATAGCGGTTTGACTCACGGGGATTTCCAAGTCTCC
ACCCCATTGACGTCAATGGGAGTTTGTTTTGGCACCAAAATCAACGGGACTTTCCAAAATGTCGTAACAA
CTCCGCCCCATTGACGCAAATGGGCGGTAGGCGTGTACGGTGGGAGGTCTATATAAGCAGAGCTCGTTTA
GTGAACCGTCAGATCGCCTGGAGACGCCATCCACGCTGTTTTGACCTCCATAGAAGACACCGGGACCGAT
CCAGCCTCCATCGGCTCGCATCTCTCCTTCACGCGCCCGCCGCCCTACCTGAGGCCGCCATCCACGCCGG
TTGAGTCGCGTTCTGCCGCCTCCCGCCTGTGGTGCCTCCTGAACTGCGTCCGCCGTCTAGGTAAGTTTAA
AGCTCAGGTCGAGACCGGGCCTTTGTCCGGCGCTCCCTTGGAGCCTACCTAGACTCAGCCGGCTCTCCAC
GCTTTGCCTGACCCTGCTTGCTCAACTCTAGTTAACGGTGGAGGGCAGTGTAGTCTGAGCAGTACTCGTT
GCTGCCGCGCGCGCCACCAGACATAATAGCTGACAGACTAACAGACTGTTCCTTTCCATGGGTCTTTTCT
GCAGTCACCGTCGTCGACACGTGTGATCAGATATCGCGGCCGCTCTAGACCACCATGGGATGGTCATGTA
TCATCCTTTTTCTAGTAGCAACTGCAACCGGTGTACATTCCGCACCAGAGCTGCTGGGAGGACCTAGCGT
GTTCCTGTTTCCCCCTAAGCCTAAGGACACCCTGATGATCAGCCGGACCCCAGAGGTGACATGCGTGGTG
GTGGACGTGTCCCACGAGGACCCCGAGGTGAAGTTCAACTGGTACGTGGATGGCGTGGAGGTGCACAATG
CCAAGACCAAGCCAAGGGAGGAGCAGTACAACTCTACCTATCGCGTGGTGAGCGTGCTGACAGTGCTGCA
CCAGGACTGGCTGAACGGCAAGGAGTACAAGTGTAAGGTGTCTAATAAGGCCCTGCCTGCCCCAATCGAG
AAGACCATCAGCAAGGCAAAGGGACAGCCAAGGGAGCCTCAGGTGTATACCCTGCCACCCAGCCGCGACG
AGCTGACAAAGAACCAGGTGTCCCTGTACTGCCTGGTGAAGGGCTTCTATCCTTCCGATATCGCCGTGGA
GTGGGAGTCTAATGGCCAGCCAGAGAACAATTACAAGACCACACCTCCAGTGCTGGACTCCGATGGCTCT
TTCTTTCTGTATTCCAAGCTGACCGTGGATAAGAGCCGGTGGCAGCAGGGCAACGTGTTTAGCTGTTCCG
TGATGCACGAGGCCCTGCACAATCACTACACACAGAAGTCTCTGAGCCTGTCCCCCGGCAAGGGAGGAGG
AGGCAGCGGCGGAGGAGGCTCCGGAGGCGGCGGCTCTGGCGGCGGCGGCAGCGCCCCTGAACTGCTGGGA
GGACCAAGCGTGTTCCTGTTTCCACCTAAGCCCAAAGATACCCTGATGATCTCCAGGACCCCTGAAGTCA
CCTGCGTGGTCGTGGACGTGTCTCATGAGGACCCCGAAGTCAAGTTCAACTGGTACGTGGACGGAGTCGA
AGTCCATAACGCCAAGACCAAGCCTAGAGAAGAGCAGTACAACTCCACCTATAGAGTGGTGTCTGTGCTG
ACAGTGCTGCATCAGGATTGGCTGAATGGCAAGGAATATAAGTGTAAGGTGAGCAATAAGGCCCTGCCCG
CCCCTATCGAGAAGACCATCTCTAAAGCCAAAGGACAGCCAAGGGAGCCACAGGTGTATACACTGCCACC
CAGCCGGGACGAGCTGACCAAGAACCAGGTGAGCCTGACATGTCTGGTCAAGGGCTTCTACCCCAGTGAC
ATTGCTGTGGAGTGGGAGTCCAATGGCCAGCCTGAGAACAATTATAAAACTACCCCACCAGTGCTGGACA
GCGATGGCTCCTTCTTTCTGACCAGCAAGCTGACAGTGGATAAGTCCCGCTGGCAGCAGGGAAACGTGTT
TTCTTGTAGCGTGATGCATGAGGCCCTGCATAACCACTACACCCAGAAGTCCCTGTCTCTGAGCCCAGGC
AAGGGAGGCAGCGGAGGCGGAGGCAGCGGAGGCCTGGAGGTGCTGTTTCAGGGCCCTCAGTGCGTGAACC
TGACCACCCGAACCCAGCTCCCACCAGCCTACACCAACAGCTTTACACGGGGCGTGTACTACCCTGACAA
GGTGTTCAGATCTAGCGTCCTGCACAGCACTCAGGACCTCTTCCTGCCGTTCTTCAGCAACGTGACATGG
TTCCACGCCATCCACGTGAGCGGCACAAACGGAACCAAGCGGTTTGATAACCCCGTCCTGCCATTCAATG
ATGGAGTTTACTTCGCCAGTATCGAGAAGAGTAACATCATCCGGGGCTGGATCTTCGGCACCACCCTGGA
TAGCAAAACACAGAGCCTCCTGATCGTGAACAATGCCACGAACGTCGTGATCAAGGTGTGCGAGTTCCAG
TTTTGCAATGATCCTTTCCTGGGTGTGTACTACCACAAGAACAACAAGAGCTGGATGGAAAGCGAGTTCA
GAGTCTACAGCAGCGCCAACAACTGCACATTCGAGTACGTCTCTCAGCCTTTTCTGATGGACCTTGAGGG
GAAACAAGGCAACTTCAAGAACCTGAGAGAATTCGTGTTCAAGAACATCGACGGCTACTTCAAAATCTAC
TCCAAGCACACACCCATCAACCTGGTCCGGGACCTCCCTCAGGGCTTCAGCGCCCTGGAACCCCTGGTCG
ACCTGCCCATAGGCATCAACATAACGCGGTTCCAAACCCTGCTGGCCCTGCATAGATCCTACCTGACTCC
TGGCGGCAGCAGCAGCGGATGGACCGCCGGAGCTGCAGCCTACTATGTGGGCTACCTGCAACCTAGAACC
TTCCTGCTGAAGTACAACGAGAACGGCACAATCACAGACGCCGTCGACTGCGCCCTGGACCCTCTCTCTG
AGACAAAGTGCACCCTGAAGTCCGGAGGAGGCCTGGTGCCACAGCAGAGCGGAGGCCTGAACGACATCTT
CGAGGCCCAGAAGATCGAGTGGCACGAGGGCTGATGAGGATCCAGATCTGCTGTGCCTTCTAGTTGCCAG
CCATCTGTTGTTTGCCCCTCCCCCGTGCCTTCCTTGACCCTGGAAGGTGCCACTCCCACTGTCCTTTCCT
AATAAAATGAGGAAATTGCATCGCATTGTCTGAGTAGGTGTCATTCTATTCTGGGGGGTGGGGTGGGGCA
GGACAGCAAGGGGGAGGATTGGGAAGACAATAGCAGGCATGCTGGGGATGCGGTGGGCTCTATGGGTACC
CAGGTGCTGAAGAATTGACCCGGTTCCTCCTGGGCCAGAAAGAAGCAGGCACATCCCCTTCTCTGTGACA
CACCCTGTCCACGCCCCTGGTTCTTAGTTCCAGCCCCACTCATAGGACACTCATAGCTCAGGAGGGCTCC
GCCTTCAATCCCACCCGCTAAAGTACTTGGAGCGGTCTCTCCCTCCCTCATCAGCCCACCAAACCAAACC
TAGCCTCCAAGAGTGGGAAGAAATTAAAGCAAGATAGGCTATTAAGTGCAGAGGGAGAGAAAATGCCTCC
AACATGTGAGGAAGTAATGAGAGAAATCATAGAATTTTAAGGCCATGATTTAAGGCCATCATGGCCTTAA
TCTTCCGCTTCCTCGCTCACTGACTCGCTGCGCTCGGTCGTTCGGCTGCGGCGAGCGGTATCAGCTCACT
CAAAGGCGGTAATACGGTTATCCACAGAATCAGGGGATAACGCAGGAAAGAACATGTGAGCAAAAGGCCA
GCAAAAGGCCAGGAACCGTAAAAAGGCCGCGTTGCTGGCGTTTTTCCATAGGCTCCGCCCCCCTGACGAG
CATCACAAAAATCGACGCTCAAGTCAGAGGTGGCGAAACCCGACAGGACTATAAAGATACCAGGCGTTTC
CCCCTGGAAGCTCCCTCGTGCGCTCTCCTGTTCCGACCCTGCCGCTTACCGGATACCTGTCCGCCTTTCT
CCCTTCGGGAAGCGTGGCGCTTTCTCATAGCTCACGCTGTAGGTATCTCAGTTCGGTGTAGGTCGTTCGC
TCCAAGCTGGGCTGTGTGCACGAACCCCCCGTTCAGCCCGACCGCTGCGCCTTATCCGGTAACTATCGTC
TTGAGTCCAACCCGGTAAGACACGACTTATCGCCACTGGCAGCAGCCACTGGTAACAGGATTAGCAGAGC
GAGGTATGTAGGCGGTGCTACAGAGTTCTTGAAGTGGTGGCCTAACTACGGCTACACTAGAAGAACAGTA
TTTGGTATCTGCGCTCTGCTGAAGCCAGTTACCTTCGGAAAAAGAGTTGGTAGCTCTTGATCCGGCAAAC
AAACCACCGCTGGTAGCGGTGGTTTTTTTGTTTGCAAGCAGCAGATTACGCGCAGAAAAAAAGGATCTCA
AGAAGATCCTTTGATCTTTTCTACGGGGTCTGACGCTCAGTGGAACGAAAACTCACGTTAAGGGATTTTG
GTCATGAGATTATCAAAAAGGATCTTCACCTAGATCCTTTTAAATTAAAAATGAAGTTTTAAATCAATCT
AAAGTATATATGAGTAAACTTGGTCTGACAGTTACCAATGCTTAATCAGTGAGGCACCTATCTCAGCGAT
CTGTCTATTTCGTTCATCCATAGTTGCCTGACTCGGGGGGGGGGGGCGCTGAGGTCTGCCTCGTGAAGAA
GGTGTTGCTGACTCATACCAGGCCTGAATCGCCCCATCATCCAGCCAGAAAGTGAGGGAGCCACGGTTGA
TGAGAGCTTTGTTGTAGGTGGACCAGTTGGTGATTTTGAACTTTTGCTTTGCCACGGAACGGTCTGCGTT
GTCGGGAAGATGCGTGATCTGATCCTTCAACTCAGCAAAAGTTCGATTTATTCAACAAAGCCGCCGTCCC
GTCAAGTCAGCGTAATGCTCTGCCAGTGTTACAACCAATTAACCAATTCTGATTAGAAAAACTCATCGAG
CATCAAATGAAACTGCAATTTATTCATATCAGGATTATCAATACCATATTTTTGAAAAAGCCGTTTCTGT
AATGAAGGAGAAAACTCACCGAGGCAGTTCCATAGGATGGCAAGATCCTGGTATCGGTCTGCGATTCCGA
CTCGTCCAACATCAATACAACCTATTAATTTCCCCTCGTCAAAAATAAGGTTATCAAGTGAGAAATCACC
ATGAGTGACGACTGAATCCGGTGAGAATGGCAAAAGCTTATGCATTTCTTTCCAGACTTGTTCAACAGGC
CAGCCATTACGCTCGTCATCAAAATCACTCGCATCAACCAAACCGTTATTCATTCGTGATTGCGCCTGAG
CGAGACGAAATACGCGATCGCTGTTAAAAGGACAATTACAAACAGGAATCGAATGCAACCGGCGCAGGAA
CACTGCCAGCGCATCAACAATATTTTCACCTGAATCAGGATATTCTTCTAATACCTGGAATGCTGTTTTC
CCGGGGATCGCAGTGGTGAGTAACCATGCATCATCAGGAGTACGGATAAAATGCTTGATGGTCGGAAGAG
GCATAAATTCCGTCAGCCAGTTTAGTCTGACCATCTCATCTGTAACATCATTGGCAACGCTACCTTTGCC
ATGTTTCAGAAACAACTCTGGCGCATCGGGCTTCCCATACAATCGATAGATTGTCGCACCTGATTGCCCG
ACATTATCGCGAGCCCATTTATACCCATATAAATCAGCATCCATGTTGGAATTTAATCGCGGCCTCGAGC
AAGACGTTTCCCGTTGAATATGGCTCATAACACCCCTTGTATTACTGTTTATGTAAGCAGACAGTTTTAT
TGTTCATGATGATATATTTTTATCTTGTGCAATGTAACATCAGAGATTTTGAGACACAACGTGGCTTTCC
CCCCCCCCCCATTATTGAAGCATTTATCAGGGTTATTGTCTCATGAGCGGATACATATTTGAATGTATTT
AGAAAAATAAACAAATAGGGGTTCCGCGCACATTTCCCCGAAAAGTGCCACCTGACGTCTAAGAAACCAT
TATTATCATGACATTAACCTATAAAAATAGGCGTATCACGAGGCCCTTTCGTC
